Addgene plasmid #222915: pHDR2_TFAP2C-T2A-mGreenLantern-Hygro
Purpose: Homology directed repair template for knocking in mGreenLantern reporter to TFAP2C.
Depositing lab: George Church. Depositing organization: Harvard Medical School. Publication: Rapid Human Oogonia-like Cell Specification via Combinatorial Transcription Factor-Directed Differentiation. Pierson Smela M, Kramme CC, Fortuna PRJ, Wolf B, Srikar Kavirayuni V, Adams J, Ma C, Velychko S, Widocki U, Goel S, Chen T, Vincoff S, Dong E, Kohman RE, Kobayashi M, Shioda T, Church GM, Chatterjee P. bioRxiv 2022.07.11.499564 10.1101/2022.07.11.499564.
Backbone
  Vector backbone: pHDR
  Vector type: CRISPR
  Selectable markers: Hygromycin
Growth in bacteria
  Bacterial resistance: Ampicillin, 100 μg/mL
  Growth temperature: 37°C
  Growth strain: NEB Stable
  Copy number: High Copy
Gene/Insert
  Gene/Insert name: mGreenLantern
  Species: H. sapiens (human), Synthetic
  Cloning method: Gibson Cloning
Terms and licenses: Academic/Nonprofit Terms; Industry Terms: Not Available to Industry
Depositor comments: Please visit https://doi.org/10.1101/2022.07.11.499564 for bioRxiv preprint
How to cite: pHDR2_TFAP2C-T2A-mGreenLantern-Hygro was a gift from George Church (Addgene plasmid # 222915 ; http://n2t.net/addgene:222915 ; RRID:Addgene_222915)
