[The description below was written by a language model from this plasmid's Addgene catalogue record and pLannotate feature annotations shown in this document.]
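Description:
pHDR2_TFAP2C-T2A-mGreenLantern-Hygro is a donor plasmid built on the pHDR backbone and used as a homology-directed repair template for CRISPR-mediated knock-in of a fluorescent reporter at the human TFAP2C locus. It is propagated in E. coli through a high-copy ColE1/pUC-type origin and selected with ampicillin via the β-lactamase gene. It is not an expression vector in its own right. The reporter has no promoter of its own and is meant to be expressed only after integration into the genome.

The annotated payload begins with a fragment of the TFAP2C coding sequence, which presumably forms part of the upstream homology arm. It is followed by the mGreenLantern coding sequence. The gap between them is consistent with the T2A peptide named in the construct title, although the T2A is not annotated. This 2A arrangement would let the endogenous TFAP2C promoter drive a single transcript that yields separate TFAP2C and bright green fluorescent proteins, so fluorescence reports TFAP2C expression. Downstream is a hygromycin resistance cassette (mouse PGK promoter, HygR, bGH polyadenylation signal) for enriching targeted mammalian cells. A minimal FRT fragment is annotated just before this cassette, suggesting FLP-mediated removal of the marker, though a second FRT site is not annotated. The unannotated stretch after the cassette probably contains the downstream homology arm, with the short SV40 and ARG4 promoter hits there likely spurious. Beyond that region, an HSV TK promoter fragment drives diphtheria toxin fragment A with SV40 small t intron and PGK poly(A) elements, providing negative selection against random integration of the whole plasmid.

The associated work concerns transcription factor-directed differentiation of human cells toward oogonia-like cells, where a TFAP2C reporter line would mark germline-associated gene activation.
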