Features (pLannotate 1.2.2; 16 found; start..end, strand, type, name):
    171..1031    -  CDS            AmpR: β-lactamase; bla; confers resistance to ampicillin, carbenicillin, and related antibiotics
   1032..1136    -  promoter       AmpR promoter: bla
   1877..2161    +  CDS            TFAP2C (fragment): AP2C_HUMAN - Experimental evidence at protein level: Swiss-Prot protein existence level 1. Sequence-specific DNA-binding protein that interacts with inducible viral and cellular enhancer elements to regulate transcription of selected genes. AP-2 factors bind to the consensus sequence 5'-GCCNNNGGC-3' and activate genes involved in a large spectrum of important biological functions including proper eye, face, body wall, limb and neural tube development. They also suppress a number of genes including MCAM/MUC18, C/EBP alpha and MYC. Involved in the MTA1-mediated epigenetic regulation of ESR1 expr
   2225..2944    +  CDS            mGreenLantern: monomeric GFP derivative that displays exceptionally high brightness in cells (Campbell et al., 2020)
   2983..3000    +  protein_bind   FRT (minimal) (fragment): supports FLP-mediated excision but not integration (Turan and Bode, 2011) FLP recombinase from the Saccharomyces cerevisiae 2μ plasmid
   3026..3525    +  promoter       PGK promoter: mouse phosphoglycerate kinase 1 promoter
   3545..4570    +  CDS            HygR: aminoglycoside phosphotransferase from E. coli; aph(4)-Ia; confers resistance to hygromycin
   4598..4822    +  polyA_signal   bGH poly(A) signal: bovine growth hormone polyadenylation signal
   4826..4847    +  promoter       SV40 promoter (fragment): SV40 enhancer and early promoter
   5548..5564    -  promoter       ARG4 promoter (fragment): S. cerevisiae ARG4
   6112..6239    +  promoter       HSV TK promoter (fragment): herpes simplex virus thymidine kinase promoter
   6258..6830    +  CDS            DTA: diphtheria toxin fragment A; Corynebacterium diphtheriae tox
   6833..6905    +  CDS            small t antigen (fragment): SV40 (simian virus 40) small t antigen
   6907..6972    +  intron         small t intron: SV40 (simian virus 40) small t antigen intron
   7038..7251    +  polyA_signal   PGK poly(A) signal (fragment): mouse phosphoglycerate kinase 1 polyadenylation signal
   7255..7843    -  rep_origin     ori: high-copy-number ColE1/pMB1/pBR322/pUC origin of replication
>Addgene plasmid #222915 | pHDR2_TFAP2C-T2A-mGreenLantern-Hygro | addgene full sequence | sequence record 439868 | Addgene NGS Result
GAAGATCCTTTGATCTTTTCTACGGGGTCTGACGCTCAGTGGAACGAAAACTCACGTTAAGGGATTTTGG
TCATGAGATTATCAAAAAGGATCTTCACCTAGATCCTTTTAAATTAAAAATGAAGTTTTAAATCAATCTA
AAGTATATATGAGTAAACTTGGTCTGACAGTTACCAATGCTTAATCAGTGAGGCACCTATCTCAGCGATC
TGTCTATTTCGTTCATCCATAGTTGCCTGACTCCCCGTCGTGTAGATAACTACGATACGGGAGGGCTTAC
CATCTGGCCCCAGTGCTGCAATGATACCGCGAGACCCACGCTCACCGGCTCCAGATTTATCAGCAATAAA
CCAGCCAGCCGGAAGGGCCGAGCGCAGAAGTGGTCCTGCAACTTTATCCGCCTCCATCCAGTCTATTAAT
TGTTGCCGGGAAGCTAGAGTAAGTAGTTCGCCAGTTAATAGTTTGCGCAACGTTGTTGCCATTGCTACAG
GCATCGTGGTGTCACGCTCGTCGTTTGGTATGGCTTCATTCAGCTCCGGTTCCCAACGATCAAGGCGAGT
TACATGATCCCCCATGTTGTGCAAAAAAGCGGTTAGCTCCTTCGGTCCTCCGATCGTTGTCAGAAGTAAG
TTGGCCGCAGTGTTATCACTCATGGTTATGGCAGCACTGCATAATTCTCTTACTGTCATGCCATCCGTAA
GATGCTTTTCTGTGACTGGTGAGTACTCAACCAAGTCATTCTGAGAATAGTGTATGCGGCGACCGAGTTG
CTCTTGCCCGGCGTCAATACGGGATAATACCGCGCCACATAGCAGAACTTTAAAAGTGCTCATCATTGGA
AAACGTTCTTCGGGGCGAAAACTCTCAAGGATCTTACCGCTGTTGAGATCCAGTTCGATGTAACCCACTC
GTGCACCCAACTGATCTTCAGCATCTTTTACTTTCACCAGCGTTTCTGGGTGAGCAAAAACAGGAAGGCA
AAATGCCGCAAAAAAGGGAATAAGGGCGACACGGAAATGTTGAATACTCATACTCTTCCTTTTTCAATAT
TATTGAAGCATTTATCAGGGTTATTGTCTCATGAGCGGATACATATTTGAATGTATTTAGAAAAATAAAC
AAATAGGGGTTCCGCGCACATTTCCCCGAGTAGTTGAGCTGCCCTTTCATTATTGTGTTAGCATATCTTA
CAAAAATGTGTTGAAAACCCGATTTGTTTTGTCACAACCAGTAAAGAGAGATTGTGTGCCTTCTACCTCC
TGATAGCAAGACTTTTGTCTTTCAAATGTAAAGATCAGGGTGGATTTGTGGGCAAATTAACTGTCTCCAA
AACGACTTAATGCAGCTGTGGGTTTTCTCATAGAAACCAACAGTAAGTTGATTTGAAAATGATGGTAAAT
GAAGCAGAACTAGTCGAGCCAGGAAATGGGGTAAAAGAGAGCGCAGTGAACCAGGCTGTGTCAGGAGTCA
GAATTTCAGGGGGATGCTTCCTTCTCCCGGTTCCTCACGGAATTTGTTTATTGGAACCAACTTGTACCAA
GGTAAACTGTCCCTTAAGCTCATGGGTTGGAATCCAGGCCCCATTACTTTTACCAGTCCTGGTGACCTTG
GCCAGTTAGCTGGGGTTAAGTTAATCCTGTTGTCTTTTCTAATTGCAGTGAGGATTAAATAAGATAGTGC
TTTAAAACAGCTTAACTCAGAGCCTGGCGCAGAATAGTTGCTAAGCGCAGCAGTTGGCTATTAGTATTAA
ATTCTCCTTCCTCGGGTTGAAGCAGTTGTGCTTGCCTCCCGGGCGCCAGCCTCAGTGTAGTTGGTTCTGT
GCTCTTGACCTGTAAGGAGCTAGATGGAACTCATCGAGTCAACTGACTGTCTTCACAGGCAACTGTGTAA
AGAATTCACAGAACTTCTCAGCCAAGACCGGACACCCCATGGGACCAGCAGGCTCGCCCCAGTCTTGGAG
ACGAACATACAGAACTGCTTGTCTCATTTCAGCCTGATTACCCACGGGTTTGGCAGCCAGGCCATCTGTG
CCGCGGTGTCTGCCCTGCAGAACTACATCAAAGAAGCCCTGATTGTCATAGACAAATCCTACATGAACCC
TGGAGACCAGAGTCCAGCTGATTCTAACAAAACCCTGGAGAAAATGGAGAAACACAGGAAAGGCTCTGGC
GAGGGCAGAGGAAGTCTGCTAACATGCGGTGACGTCGAGGAGAATCCTGGCCCAATGGTGAGCAAGGGCG
AGGAGCTGTTCACCGGGGTGGTGCCCATCCTGGTCGAGCTGGACGGCGACGTAAACGGCCACAAGTTCAG
CGTCCGCGGCGAGGGCGAGGGCGATGCCACCAACGGCAAGCTGACCCTGAAGTTCATCTGCACCACCGGC
AAGCTGCCCGTGCCCTGGCCCACCCTCGTGACCACCTTAGGCTACGGCGTGGCCTGCTTCGCCCGCTACC
CCGACCACATGAAGCAGCACGACTTCTTCAAGTCCGCCATGCCCGAAGGCTACGTCCAGGAGCGCACCAT
CTCTTTCAAGGACGACGGTACCTACAAGACCCGCGCCGAGGTGAAGTTCGAGGGCGACACCCTGGTGAAC
CGCATCGTGCTGAAGGGCATCGACTTCAAGGAGGACGGCAACATCCTGGGGCACAAGCTGGAGTACAACT
TCAACAGCCACAAGGTCTATATCACGGCCGACAAGCAGAAGAACGGCATCAAGGCTAACTTCAAGACCCG
CCACAACGTTGAGGACGGCGGCGTGCAGCTCGCCGACCACTACCAGCAGAACACCCCCATCGGCGACGGC
CCCGTGCTGCTGCCCGACAACCACTACCTGAGCCATCAGTCCAAACTGAGCAAAGACCCCAACGAGAAGC
GCGATCACATGGTCCTGAAGGAGAGGGTGACCGCCGCCGGGATTACACATGACATGGACGAGCTGTACAA
GTAATAACTTTAAATAATGCCAATTATTTAAAGTTACATATGAGAAAGTATAGGAACTTCAGCTTGATAT
CGAATTAATTCTACCGGGTAGGGGAGGCGCTTTTCCCAAGGCAGTCTGGAGCATGCGCTTTAGCAGCCCC
GCTGGGCACTTGGCGCTACACAAGTGGCCTCTGGCCTCGCACACATTCCACATCCACCGGTAGGCGCCAA
CCGGCTCCGTTCTTTGGTGGCCCCTTCGCGCCACCTTCTACTCCTCCCCTAGTCAGGAAGTTCCCCCCCG
CCCCGCAGCTCGCGTCGTGCAGGACGTGACAAATGGAAGTAGCACGTCTCACTAGTCTCGTGCAGATGGA
CAGCACCGCTGAGCAATGGAAGCGGGTAGGCCTTTGGGGCAGCGGCCAATAGCAGCTTTGCTCCTTCGCT
TTCTGGGCTCAGAGGCTGGGAAGGGGTGGGTCCGGGGGCGGGCTCAGGGGCGGGCTCAGGGGCGGGGCGG
GCGCCCGAAGGTCCTCCGGAGGCCCGGCATTCTGCACGCTTCAAAAGCGCACGTCTGCCGCGCTGTTCTC
CTCTTCCTCATCTCCGGGCCTTTCGACCTGCAGCCAACGCCACCATGAAAAAGCCTGAACTCACCGCGAC
GTCTGTCGAGAAGTTTCTGATCGAAAAGTTCGACAGCGTCTCCGACCTGATGCAGCTCTCGGAGGGCGAA
GAATCTCGTGCTTTCAGCTTCGATGTAGGAGGGCGTGGATATGTCCTGCGGGTAAATAGCTGCGCCGATG
GTTTCTACAAAGATCGTTATGTTCATCGGCACTTTGCATCGGCCGCGCTCCCGATTCCGGAAGTGCTTGA
CATTGGGGAATTCAGCGAGAGCCTGACCTATTGCATCTCCCGCCGTGCACAGGGTGTCACGTTGCAAGAC
CTGCCTGAAACCGAACTGCCCGCTGTTCTGCAGCCGGTCGCGGAGGCCATGGATGCGATCGCTGCGGCCG
ATCTTAGCCAGACGAGCGGGTTCGGCCCATTCGGACCGCAAGGAATCGGTCAATACACTACGTGGCGTGA
TTTCATATGCGCGATTGCTGATCCCCATGTGTATCACTGGCAAACTGTGATGGACGACACCGTCAGTGCG
TCCGTCGCGCAGGCTCTCGATGAGCTGATGCTTTGGGCCGAGGACTGCCCCGAAGTCCGGCACCTCGTGC
ACGCGGATTTCGGCTCCAACAATGTCCTGACGGACAATGGCCGCATAACAGCGGTCATTGACTGGAGCGA
GGCGATGTTCGGGGATTCCCAATACGAGGTCGCCAACATCTTCTTCTGGAGGCCGTGGTTGGCTTGTATG
GAGCAGCAGACGCGCTACTTCGAGCGGAGGCATCCGGAGCTTGCAGGATCGCCGCGGCTCCGGGCGTATA
TGCTCCGCATTGGTCTTGACCAACTCTATCAGAGCTTGGTTGACGGCAATTTCGATGATGCAGCTTGGGC
GCAGGGTCGATGCGACGCAATCGTCCGATCCGGAGCCGGGACTGTCGGGCGTACACAAATCGCCCGCAGA
AGCGCGGCCGTCTGGACCGATGGCTGTGTAGAAGTACTCGCCGATAGTGGAAACCGACGCCCCAGCACTC
GTCCGAGGGCAAAGGAATAGGCTCTAGAGCTCGCTGATCAGCCTCGACTGTGCCTTCTAGTTGCCAGCCA
TCTGTTGTTTGCCCCTCCCCCGTGCCTTCCTTGACCCTGGAAGGTGCCACTCCCACTGTCCTTTCCTAAT
AAAATGAGGAAATTGCATCGCATTGTCTGAGTAGGTGTCATTCTATTCTGGGGGGTGGGGTGGGGCAGGA
CAGCAAGGGGGAGGATTGGGAAGACAATAGCAGGCATGCTGGGGATGCGGTGGGCTCTATGGCTTCTGAG
GCGGAAAGAACCAGCTGGGGCTCGACATACTAGAGTACTTAACTTTAAATAATGCCAATTATTTAAAGTT
AGGCGCGCCGATATCTAGAAAGGTTAGGAGAGTAGGGAAGGAACAGGACTGCAAAAATCCTTCTCCACCG
CACAGACTGGGAACCCCTCCTGGCCTGGGGGAAGAGTTTGTTACCTACCTTACTATTTAAAGAGCCTTCA
CTGGTTCTGCATCACCCGCCCCTGGACTTCTTAGTTGTTTCTCTAGCGCTGAGCTATCTCCTAACTTTGG
ACCTATTATCAGAAGGTGACAAGTACTGGCTCTTTATTCATTAAGCTTTTTTTTTTTGAACCCCATTCTT
TCCTTCTCTGAAAGTGGTGCTATAAGTTTTAGAATCTTTTAAATACATTCCCTGGGCCAACAGACCCACA
CACTTAGCCATTGAAATGTCAAATTGATGTGCCCTAGATCAACAGATCAACAATACCTTTTTTTCAGTGT
TAAGGTAATGGTTGGTTTTTGTGTCCGCTAAATATTTACCTTGAAAAAAAGAAAAGTGTGTATCTAGCTT
CTTCAGAGATCAAGTCCTCTGGTAGGAGGCAAAGGTTCTATCTGCTTAGCAACTAGTTAATAAGTGGTAT
CTGACACACTCTAAACCCCGTGTTCAAACGGGGGCCTTCTGGTTTTAGGAAACTTGTAGAAACGAAGCCT
GCTGATTGATTTTTTTCTCCTTTTTTTTTTTTTTTTTTTTTTAACTTTGAAAGTTAACTCTTCAAATGGG
AGACTCTTTGAAATGACATGTTCCTTTAAGGTACTGAAGCTTTATTTGCATATTTATTTCAGATGTTTCG
AGTAAACTTGAAAAGGGTAGGCACGAAGCAATTTGTTGCTGCTTGTCACCCCCAAGTCCCCGTGGAGGTT
CTGTATTTTAAGAAACAGTGCGTTGAGTGTACAGATTTTATTTATGCGTAATTTAATGGGGTCTGTAAAT
ACTGGTGCACTTCTTACGACTTTTTTGAGACATGGGATCCAATTTTAATATTAACTTTTAATGGTGATGG
GGTAATCTATAACACATCATAAGGTTTTATTCATATATATACAGGGTATTAAGAATTAAGAGGATGCTGG
GCTCTACCTCCAGATCTTGTCAGTGTGGTTTTCAAGAGGAAGCAAAAAGCCTCTCCACCCAGGCCTGGAA
TGTTTCCACCCAATGTCGAGCAGTGTGGTTTTGCAAGAGGAAGCAAAAAGCCTCTCCACCCAGGCCTGGA
ATGTTTCCACCCAATGTCGAGCAAACCCCGCCCAGCGTCTTGTCATTGGCGAATTCGAACACGCAGATGC
AGTCGGGGCGGCGCGGTCCCAGGTCCACTTCGCATATTAAGGTGACGCGTGTGGCCTCGAACACCGAGCG
ACCCTGCAGGTCCTCGCCATGGATCCTGATGATGTTGTTGATTCTTCTAAATCTTTTGTGATGGAAAACT
TTTCTTCGTACCACGGGACTAAACCTGGTTATGTAGATTCCATTCAAAAAGGTATACAAAAGCCAAAATC
TGGTACACAAGGAAATTATGACGATGATTGGAAAGGGTTTTATAGTACCGACAATAAATACGACGCTGCG
GGATACTCTGTAGATAATGAAAACCCGCTCTCTGGAAAAGCTGGAGGCGTGGTCAAAGTGACGTATCCAG
GACTGACGAAGGTTCTCGCACTAAAAGTGGATAATGCCGAAACTATTAAGAAAGAGTTAGGTTTAAGTCT
CACTGAACCGTTGATGGAGCAAGTCGGAACGGAAGAGTTTATCAAAAGGTTCGGTGATGGTGCTTCGCGT
GTAGTGCTCAGCCTTCCCTTCGCTGAGGGGAGTTCTAGCGTTGAATATATTAATAACTGGGAACAGGCGA
AAGCGTTAAGCGTAGAACTTGAGATTAATTTTGAAACCCGTGGAAAACGTGGCCAAGATGCGATGTATGA
GTATATGGCTCAAGCCTGTGCAGGAAATCGTGTCAGGCGATCTCTTTGTGAAGGAACCTTACTTCTGTGG
TGTGACATAATTGGACAAACTACCTACAGAGATTTAAAGCTCTAAGGTAAATATAAAATTTTTAAGTGTA
TAATGTGTTAAACTACTGATTCTAATTGTTTGTGTATTTTAGATTCCAACCTATGGAACTGATGAATGGG
AGCAGTGGTGGAATGCAGATCCACTAGAGTCGAGGGATGCAGAAATTGATGATCTATTAAACAATAAAGA
TGTCCACTAAAATGGAAGTTTTTCCTGTCATACTTTGTTAAGAAGGGTGAGAACAGAGTACCTACATTTT
GAATGGAAGGATTGGAGCTACGGGGGTGGGGGTGGGGTGGGATTAGATAAATGCCTGCTCTTTACTGAAG
GCTCTTTACTATTGCTTTATGATAATGTTTCATAGTTGGATGTTTTTCCATAGGCTCCGCCCCCCTGACG
AGCATCACAAAAATCGACGCTCAAGTCAGAGGTGGCGAAACCCGACAGGACTATAAAGATACCAGGCGTT
TCCCCCTGGAAGCTCCCTCGTGCGCTCTCCTGTTCCGACCCTGCCGCTTACCGGATACCTGTCCGCCTTT
CTCCCTTCGGGAAGCGTGGCGCTTTCTCATAGCTCACGCTGTAGGTATCTCAGTTCGGTGTAGGTCGTTC
GCTCCAAGCTGGGCTGTGTGCACGAACCCCCCGTTCAGCCCGACCGCTGCGCCTTATCCGGTAACTATCG
TCTTGAGTCCAACCCGGTAAGACACGACTTATCGCCACTGGCAGCAGCCACTGGTAACAGGATTAGCAGA
GCGAGGTATGTAGGCGGTGCTACAGAGTTCTTGAAGTGGTGGCCTAACTACGGCTACACTAGAAGAACAG
TATTTGGTATCTGCGCTCTGCTGAAGCCAGTTACCTTCGGAAAAAGAGTTGGTAGCTCTTGATCCGGCAA
ACAAACCACCGCTGGTAGCGGTGGTTTTTTTGTTTGCAAGCAGCAGATTACGCGCAGAAAAAAAGGATCT
CAA
